Addgene plasmid #181964: secCitrine
Purpose: Basic chitinase signal peptide fused to Citrine, under control of MUM4_1.5kb promoter
Depositing lab: George Haughn. Depositing organization: University of British Columbia. Publication: Asymmetric distribution of extracellular matrix proteins in seed coat epidermal cells of Arabidopsis is determined by polar secretion. Lee YC, Dean GH, Gilchrist E, Tsai AY, Haughn GW. Plant Direct. 2021 Nov 28;5(11):e360. doi: 10.1002/pld3.360. eCollection 2021 Nov. PubMed 34877448.
Backbone
  Vector backbone: pAD
  Backbone manufacturer: DeBono 2011
  Backbone size w/o insert (bp): 5000
  Total vector size (bp): 6500
  Vector type: Plant Expression
  Selectable markers: Basta
Growth in bacteria
  Bacterial resistance: Kanamycin, 50 μg/mL
  Growth temperature: 37°C
  Growth strain: DH5alpha
  Growth instructions: pAD is based on pGreenII 0229. The pSOUP helper is required for transformation of plant tissue.
  Copy number: High Copy
Gene/Insert
  Gene/Insert name: signal peptide sequence from basic chitinase
  Species: A. thaliana (mustard weed)
  Insert size (bp): 102
  GenBank ID: At3g12500
  Promoter: 1.5 kb MUM4 promoter
  Tag / fusion protein: Citrine YFP (C terminal on backbone)
  Cloning method: Restriction Enzyme; 5′ cloning site KnpI (not destroyed); 3′ cloning site XhoI (not destroyed)
  Sequencing primers: 5′ MUM4 promoter For; 3′ Citrine Rev GGACACGCTGAACTTGTGG
Terms and licenses: Academic/Nonprofit Terms; Industry Terms: Not Available to Industry
How to cite: secCitrine was a gift from George Haughn (Addgene plasmid # 181964 ; http://n2t.net/addgene:181964 ; RRID:Addgene_181964)
