[The description below was written by a language model from this plasmid's Addgene catalogue record and pLannotate feature annotations shown in this document.]
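Description:
secCitrine is a plant expression binary vector built on pAD, a derivative of pGreenII 0229, and designed for Agrobacterium-mediated transformation of plants. It replicates at high copy in E. coli through a ColE1/pUC-type origin and is selected with kanamycin (aph(3')-Ia). It also carries the pSa origin. As in other pGreen-family vectors, this origin works in Agrobacterium only when the pSOUP helper plasmid supplies the replication function in trans, and the record notes that pSOUP is required. The catalogue lists a total size of about 6.5 kb, whereas the sequenced record is 8,217 nt, so the stated sizes should be treated as approximate.

The T-DNA, bounded by nopaline-type left and right border repeats, contains two cassettes. Next to the left border, a NOS promoter drives the bar gene (phosphinothricin acetyltransferase) with a NOS terminator, which provides Basta/glufosinate selection of transformed plants. The payload is the roughly 100 bp signal peptide sequence of Arabidopsis thaliana basic chitinase (CHI-B, At3g12500), fused in frame upstream of the yellow fluorescent protein Citrine and followed by a NOS terminator. According to the record, expression is controlled by a 1.5 kb MUM4 promoter. The feature table does not annotate this promoter, but it presumably lies in the unannotated stretch between the T7 promoter and the chitinase fragment. Remnants of a lacZα/lac multiple cloning region with T7 and T3 promoters flank the cassette.

The signal peptide directs Citrine into the secretory pathway, yielding a secreted fluorescent reporter with no other targeting information. The associated study concerns polar secretion of extracellular matrix proteins in Arabidopsis seed coat epidermal cells, where such a construct would serve as a general secretion marker.
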