Features (pLannotate 1.2.2; 21 found; start..end, strand, type, name):
     63..498     +  rep_origin     pSa ori: origin of replication from bacterial plasmid pSa
    625..647     +  misc_feature   LB T-DNA repeat: left border repeat from nopaline C58 T-DNA (truncated)
    671..923     -  terminator     NOS terminator: nopaline synthase terminator and poly(A) signal
    946..1494    -  CDS            bar: PAT_STRHY - Experimental evidence at protein level: Swiss-Prot protein existence level 1. Inactivates phosphinothricin (PPT) by transfer of an acetyl group from acetyl CoA. Can also acetylate demethylphosphinothricin but not PTT or glutamate. This enzyme is an effector of phosphinothricin tripeptide (PTT or bialaphos) resistance. From Streptomyces hygroscopicus. Introduced by genetic manipulation and expressed in glufosinate-tolerant maize by Dekalb Genetics.
   1536..1715    -  promoter       NOS promoter: nopaline synthase promoter
   1825..1980    -  CDS            lacZα (fragment): LacZα fragment of β-galactosidase; lacZ fragment
   1988..2006    +  promoter       T7 promoter: promoter for bacteriophage T7 RNA polymerase
   3451..3528    +  CDS            CHI-B (fragment): CHIB_ARATH - Also known as PR3. Experimental evidence at protein level: Swiss-Prot protein existence level 1. Defense against chitin-containing fungal pathogens. Seems particularly implicated in resistance to jasmonate-inducing pathogens such as A.brassicicola. In vitro antifungal activity against T.reesei, but not against A.solani, F.oxysporum, S.sclerotiorum, G.graminis and P.megasperma. From Arabidopsis thaliana (Mouse-ear cress).
   3541..4254    +  CDS            Citrine: Citrine is a basic (constitutively fluorescent) yellow fluorescent protein published in 2001, derived from Aequorea victoria. It has moderate acid sensitivity.
   4304..4551    +  terminator     NOS terminator: nopaline synthase terminator and poly(A) signal
   4570..4588    -  promoter       T3 promoter: promoter for bacteriophage T3 RNA polymerase
   4633..4649    -  protein_bind   lac operator: The lac repressor binds to the lac operator to inhibit transcription in E. coli. This inhibition can be relieved by adding lactose or isopropyl-β-D-thiogalactopyranoside (IPTG). lac repressor encoded by lacI
   4657..4687    -  promoter       lac promoter: promoter for the E. coli lac operon
   4702..4723    -  protein_bind   CAP binding site: CAP binding activates transcription in the presence of cAMP. E. coli catabolite activator protein
   4736..4828    -  CDS            lacI (fragment): lac repressor; lacI; The lac repressor binds to the lac operator to inhibit transcription in E. coli. This inhibition can be relieved by adding lactose or isopropyl-β-D-thiogalactopyranoside (IPTG).
   4830..4954    -  rep_origin     RSF ori (fragment): Plasmids containing the RSF 1030 origin of replication can be propagated in E. coli cells that contain additional plasmids with compatible origins.
   4962..4986    +  misc_feature   RB T-DNA repeat: right border repeat from nopaline C58 T-DNA
   5077..5665    -  rep_origin     ori: high-copy-number ColE1/pMB1/pBR322/pUC origin of replication
   5855..5924    -  ncRNA          RNA-OUT: Accession: RF00240 - RNA-OUT
   7174..7989    -  CDS            KanR: aminoglycoside phosphotransferase; aph(3')-Ia; confers resistance to kanamycin in bacteria or G418 (Geneticin®) in eukaryotes
   8174..58      +  CDS            TRA2_ECOLX (fragment) (across the origin): Protein predicted: Swiss-Prot protein existence level 4. Required for transposition of transposon Tn903. From Escherichia coli.
>Addgene plasmid #181964 | secCitrine | addgene full sequence | sequence record 356728 | Addgene NGS Result
AGCTCTCATCAACCGTGGCTCCCTCACTTTCTGGCTGGATGATGGGGCGATTCAGGCGATCCCCATCCAA
CAGCCCGCCGTCGAGCGGGCTTTTTTATCCCCGGAAGCCTGTGGATAGAGGGTAGTTATCCACGTGAAAC
CGCTAATGCCCCGCAAAGCCTTGATTCACGGGGCTTTCCGGCCCGCTCCAAAAACTATCCACGTGAAATC
GCTAATCAGGGTACGTGAAATCGCTAATCGGAGTACGTGAAATCGCTAATAAGGTCACGTGAAATCGCTA
ATCAAAAAGGCACGTGAGAACGCTAATAGCCCTTTCAGATCAACAGCTTGCAAACACCCCTCGCTCCGGC
AAGTAGTTACAGCAAGTAGTATGTTCAATTAGCTTTTCAATTATGAATATATATATCAATTATTGGTCGC
CCTTGGCTTGTGGACAATGCGCTACGCGCACCGGCTCCGCCCGTGGACAACCGCAAGCGGTTGCCCACCG
TCGAGCGCCTTTGCCCACAACCCGGCGGCCGGCCGCAACAGATCGTTTTATAAATTTTTTTTTTTGAAAA
AGAAAAAGCCCGAAAGGCGGCAACCTCTCGGGCTTCTGGATTTCCGATCCCCGGAATTAGATCTTGGCAG
GATATATTGTGGTGTAACGTTATCAGCTTGCATGCCGGTCGATCTAGTAACATAGATGACACCGCGCGCG
ATAATTTATCCTAGTTTGCGCGCTATATTTTGTTTTCTATCGCGTATTAAATGTATAATTGCGGGACTCT
AATCATAAAAACCCATCTCATAAATAACGTCATGCATTACATGTTAATTATTACATGCTTAACGTAATTC
AACAGAAATTATATGATAATCATCGCAAGACCGGCAACAGGATTCAATCTTAAGAAACTTTATTGCCAAA
TGTTTGAACGATCTGCTTGACTCTAGGGGTCATCAGATTTCGGTGACGGGCAGGACCGGACGGGGCGGCA
CCGGCAGGCTGAAGTCCAGCTGCCAGAAACCCACGTCATGCCAGTTCCCGTGCTTGAAGCCGGCCGCCCG
CAGCATGCCGCGGGGGGCATATCCGAGCGCCTCGTGCATGCGCACGCTCGGGTCGTTGGGCAGCCCGATG
ACAGCGACCACGCTCTTGAAGCCCTGTGCCTCCAGGGACTTCAGCAGGTGGGTGTAGAGCGTGGAGCCCA
GTCCCGTCCGCTGGTGGCGGGGGGAGACGTACACGGTCGACTCGGCCGTCCAGTCGTAGGCGTTGCGTGC
CTTCCAGGGACCCGCGTAGGCGATGCCGGCGACCTCGCCGTCCACCTCGGCGACGAGCCAGGGATAGCGC
TCCCGCAGACGGACGAGGTCGTCCGTCCACTCCTGCGGTTCCTGCGGCTCGGTACGGAAGTTGACCGTGC
TTGTCTCGATGTAGTGGTTGACGATGGTGCAGACCGCCGGCATGTCCGCCTCGGTGGCACGGCGGATGTC
GGCCGGGCGTCGTTCTGGGCTCATGGTAGATCCCCTCGATCGAGTTGAGAGTGAATATGAGACTCTAATT
GGATACCGAGGGGAATTTATGGAACGTCAGTGGAGCATTTTTGACAAGAAATATTTGCTAGCTGATAGTG
ACCTTAGGCGACTTTTGAACGCGCAATAATGGTTTCTGACGTATGTGCTTAGCTCATTAAACTCCAGAAA
CCCGCGGCTCAGTGGCTCCTTCAACGTTGCGGTTCTGTCAGTTCCAAACGTAAAACGGCTTGTCCCGCGT
CATCGGCGGGGGTCATAACGTGACTCCCTTAATTCTCCGCTCATGATCGATAACATTAACGCTTACAATT
TCCATTCGCCATTCAGGCTGCGCAACTGTTGGGAAGGGCGATCGGTGCGGGCCTCTTCGCTATTACGCCA
GCTGGCGAAAGGGGGATGTGCTGCAAGGCGATTAAGTTGGGTAACGCCAGGGTTTTCCCAGTCACGACGT
TGTAAAACGACGGCCAGTGAGCGCGCGTAATACGACTCACTATAGGGCGAATTGGGTACCAATCGGTCCC
ATTAGTCTTTATTGTTCTTCAACAAAAAAAGGAATCTCTTTGGTTATTGGAAAATATGGTCTTGATTGGT
TAATATAGACAACATTATGCCGAAGAATGTGGAAGTAACAAAATAAAACATTGGTCCTTAGATTTTTCTT
CTGTAAACCACTCTTTCTCAGATTATATAATTAGTCAATTTTATTCAATGGTTACAAAAAGAAAAAAAAA
AACTTGCCAATGAAAAAAAGGAATGCTCTTGACCTCAAGACTCATCATGGTTAACAATGAAATTCGCCTT
AACTTCGAAATTTTGACGCCGTTGAAATGTTTATAATTTACCCGCCAAGTTTGTAGGCCTGAGTTTAGCC
CATTAAAGGTAATATTAGGCGTCCATTAATCATAACGAATATCACTTTCTCAATTTAACAAGTCATGAGA
AAGTGTACACATTTGATCTATTTAATATTTATTAACCAAAAAGGAAGCAAATCAATTATTTCGTTACGTG
ACGGTGGCATTAAGCATCTTGCATTGAATGATCCGTTATATATAATCTCAGGTTTTTTTTGGGTTGAAAT
GATGATATTAAATTTTAGGTTGACATGTACTTATCTTTGTAATCAACTAATTAAATATTTGAACTGACAT
GTCTACGTTATATCATAAATAAACCAGGTGTTTTAATTAAATACCACGATTAACCTTCTAAAATAAGGAA
AATCATATTTTATTCGTCAATCACTATAATTTGGAAAACGATGCAATATATTTATTTCTTTCTTTATACA
CATACTTAATTAATTATCAAAATTTCATTCTATTTTAATTGATCTGAAATGTCCTAATTTAGTAGAGAGC
TAATAAATAGACTCACATTTATGTTGAAAAACAAAACAAGAAAGAGAAAAAGACATGAGTTTAATGTCGG
ACGCTAGACTCACGAGAAATCCGTAATATCTAAGACGATCAAGGGTAAATTAGTCAATTTCCTCCTACGG
TTCTCCGTAACTGTCTCAGAATATAAGAGGCACATTGCTGAGAGAAGCTCCGTAGACCGTAGATTCCCTC
TTCTTCTTCTTCCTCTTCCTCTCTACTGTTTTTTCTTTTCATATTTCTCTCTCTCTCTCTCTCTATAGTT
AATGAAGTTTCTATCTTTATCTCTCTTAAGATCTCTTTCTCTCTTGGGTTATCTGACTCTAACCAGAATT
GTGTCGGTACGTGAAATTGTTTCTCTCTTTCTGTTTCTATTTCTAAAACTAATTTTGTGAAATGTTGTAC
GTGAGTGACAAATACATCTCTATGTTGTCTGTTTATGATCCCATGTGACATGTTTAAGATCTGTTGCTGA
ATTGGAGATCTGGATCTGACTTCTTTTTCATATGATCCGCTTCTGAATTTTCCATTTGATGTTTTTTTTT
TGCAGATTTCAAGGCTCGAGATGAAGACTAATCTTTTTCTCTTTCTCATCTTTTCACTTCTCCTATCATT
ATCCTCGGCCGAGCTGCAGCCTGGAGGTGGAGGTGGAGCTGTGAGCAAGGGCGAGGAGCTGTTCACCGGG
GTGGTGCCCATCCTGGTCGAGCTGGACGGCGACGTAAACGGCCACAAGTTCAGCGTGTCCGGCGAGGGCG
AGGGCGATGCCACCTACGGCAAGCTGACCCTGAAGTTCATCTGCACCACCGGCAAGCTGCCCGTGCCCTG
GCCCACCCTCGTGACCACCTTCGGCTACGGCCTGATGTGCTTCGCCCGCTACCCCGACCACATGAAGCAG
CACGACTTCTTCAAGTCCGCCATGCCCGAAGGCTACGTCCAGGAGCGCACCATCTTCTTCAAGGACGACG
GCAACTACAAGACCCGCGCCGAGGTGAAGTTCGAGGGCGACACCCTGGTGAACCGCATCGAGCTGAAGGG
CATCGACTTCAAGGAGGACGGCAACATCCTGGGGCACAAGCTGGAGTACAACTACAACAGCCACAACGTC
TATATCATGGCCGACAAGCAGAAGAACGGCATCAAGGTGAACTTCAAGATCCGCCACAACATCGAGGACG
GCAGCGTGCAGCTCGCCGACCACTACCAGCAGAACACCCCCATCGGCGACGGCCCCGTGCTGCTGCCCGA
CAACCACTACCTGAGCTACCAGTCCGCCCTGAGCAAAGACCCCAACGAGAAGCGCGATCACATGGTCCTG
CTGGAGTTCGTGACCGCCGCCGGGATCACTCTCGGCATGGACGAGCTGTACAAGGATCCTGCTGGTGCTG
CTGCGCCTCTAGCATAATCTAGAGAATTTCCCCGATCGTTCAAACATTTGGCAATAAAGTTTCTTAAGAT
TGAATCCTGTTGCCGGTCTTGCGATGATTATCATATAATTTCTGTTGAATTACGTTAAGCATGTAATAAT
TAACATGTAATGCATGACGTTATTTATGAGATGGGTTTTTATGATTAGAGTCCCGCAATTATACATTTAA
TACGCGATAGAAAACAAAATATAGCGCGCAAACTAGGATAAATTATCGCGCGCGGTGTCATCTATGTTAC
TGAGCTCCAGCTTTTGTTCCCTTTAGTGAGGGTTAATTGCGCGCTTGGCGTAATCATGGTCATAGCTGTT
TCCTGTGTGAAATTGTTATCCGCTCACAATTCCACACAACATACGAGCCGGAAGCATAAAGTGTAAAGCC
TGGGGTGCCTAATGAGTGAGCTAACTCACATTAATTGCGTTGCGCTCACTGCCCGCTTTCCAGTCGGGAA
ACCTGTCGTGCCAGCTGCATTAATGAATCGGCCAACGCGCGGGGAGAGGCGGTTTGCGTATTGGGCGCTC
TTCCGCTTCCTCGCTCACTGACTCGCTGCGCTCGGTCGTTCGGCTGCGGCGAGCGGTATCAGCTCACTCA
AAGGCGGTAATACGGTTATCCACAGAATCAGGGGATAACGCAGGAAAGAACATGAAGGCCTTGACAGGAT
ATATTGGCGGGTAAACTAAGTCGCTGTATGTGTTTGTTTGAGATCTCATGTGAGCAAAAGGCCAGCAAAA
GGCCAGGAACCGTAAAAAGGCCGCGTTGCTGGCGTTTTTCCATAGGCTCCGCCCCCCTGACGAGCATCAC
AAAAATCGACGCTCAAGTCAGAGGTGGCGAAACCCGACAGGACTATAAAGATACCAGGCGTTTCCCCCTG
GAAGCTCCCTCGTGCGCTCTCCTGTTCCGACCCTGCCGCTTACCGGATACCTGTCCGCCTTTCTCCCTTC
GGGAAGCGTGGCGCTTTCTCATAGCTCACGCTGTAGGTATCTCAGTTCGGTGTAGGTCGTTCGCTCCAAG
CTGGGCTGTGTGCACGAACCCCCCGTTCAGCCCGACCGCTGCGCCTTATCCGGTAACTATCGTCTTGAGT
CCAACCCGGTAAGACACGACTTATCGCCACTGGCAGCAGCCACTGGTAACAGGATTAGCAGAGCGAGGTA
TGTAGGCGGTGCTACAGAGTTCTTGAAGTGGTGGCCTAACTACGGCTACACTAGAAGAACAGTATTTGGT
ATCTGCGCTCTGCTGAAGCCAGTTACCTTCGGAAGAAGAGTTGGTAGCTCTTGATCCGGCAAACAAACCA
CCGCTGGTAGCGGTGGTTTTTTTGTTTGCAAGCAGCAGATTACGCGCAGAAAAAAAGGATCTCAAGAAGA
TCCTTTGATCTTTTCTACGGGGTCTGACGCTCAGTGGAACGAAAACTCACGTTAAGGGATTTTGGTCATG
AGATTATCAAAAAGGATCTTCACCTAGATCCTTTTAAATTAAAAATGAAGTTTTAAATCAATCTAAAGTA
CTGATGAATCCCCTAATGATTTTGGTAAAAATCATTAAGTTAAGGTGGATACACATCTTGTCATATGATC
AAATGGTTTCGCGAAAAATCAATAATCAGACAACAAGATGTGCGAACTCGATATTTTACACGACTCTCTT
TACCAATTCTGCCCCGAATTACACTTAAAACGACTCAACAGCTTAACGTTGGCTTGCCACGCATTACTTG
ACTGTAAAACTCTCACTCTTACCGAACTTGGCCGTAACCTGCCAACCAAAGCGAGAACAAAACATAACAT
CAAACGAATCGACCGATTGTTAGGTAATCGTCACCTCCACAAAGAGCGACTCGCTGTATACCGTTGGCAT
GCTAGCTTTATCTGTTCGGGCAATACGATGCCCATTGTACTTGTTGACTGGTCTGATATTCGTGAGCAAA
AACGACTTATGGTATTGCGAGCTTCAGTCGCACTACACGGTCGTTCTGTTACTCTTTATGAGAAAGCGTT
CCCGCTTTCAGAGCAATGTTCAAAGAAAGCTCATGACCAATTTCTAGCCGACCTTGCGAGCATTCTACCG
AGTAACACCACACCGCTCATTGTCAGTGATGCTGGCTTTAAAGTGCCATGGTATAAATCCGTTGAGAAGC
TGGGTTGGTACTGGTTAAGTCGAGTAAGAGGAAAAGTACAATATGCAGACCTAGGAGCGGAAAACTGGAA
ACCTATCAGCAACTTACATGATATGTCATCTAGTCACTCAAAGACTTTAGGCTATAAGAGGCTGACTAAA
AGCAATCCAATCTCATGCCAAATTCTATTGTATAAATCTCGCTCTAAAGGCCGAAAAAATCAGCGCTCGA
CACGGACTCATTGTCACCACCCGTCACCTAAAATCTACTCAGCGTCGGCAAAGGAGCCATGGGTTCTAGC
AACTAACTTACCTGTTGAAATTCGAACACCCAAACAACTTGTTAATATCTATTCGAAGCGAATGCAGATT
GAAGAAACCTTCCGAGACTTGAAAAGTCCTGCCTACGGACTAGGCCTACGCCATAGCCGAACGAGCAGCT
CAGAGCGTTTTGATATCATGCTGCTAATCGCCCTGATGCTTCAACTAACATGTTGGCTTGCGGGCGTTCA
TGCTCAGAAACAAGGTTGGGACAAGCACTTCCAGGCTAACACAGTCAGAAATCGAAACGTACTCTCAACA
GTTCGCTTAGGCATGGAAGTTTTGCGGCATTCTGGCTACACAATAACAAGGGAAGACTTACTCGTGGCTG
CAACCCTACTAGCTCAAAATTTATTCACACATGGTTACGCTTTGGGGAAATTATGAGGGGATCTCTCAGT
CTAAAGTATATATGTGTAACATTGGTCTAGTGATTAGAAAAACTCATCGAGCATCAAATGAAACTGCAAT
TTATTCATATCAGGATTATCAATACCATATTTTTGAAAAAGCCGTTTCTGTAATGAAGGAGAAAACTCAC
CGAGGCAGTTCCATAGGATGGCAAGATCCTGGTATCGGTCTGCGATTCCGACTCGTCCAACATCAATACA
ACCTATTAATTTCCCCTCGTCAAAAATAAGGTTATCAAGTGAGAAATCACCATGAGTGACGACTGAATCC
GGTGAGAATGGCAAAAGTTTATGCATTTCTTTCCAGACTTGTTCAACAGGCCAGCCATTACGCTCGTCAT
CAAAATCACTCGCATCAACCAAACCGTTATTCATTCGTGATTGCGCCTGAGCGAGACGAAATACGCGATC
GCTGTTAAAAGGACAATTACAAACAGGAATCGAATGCAACCGGCGCAGGAACACTGCCAGCGCATCAACA
ATATTTTCACCTGAATCAGGATATTCTTCTAATACCTGGAATGCTGTTTTCCCTGGGATCGCAGTGGTGA
GTAACCATGCATCATCAGGAGTACGGATAAAATGCTTGATGGTCGGAAGAGGCATAAATTCCGTCAGCCA
GTTTAGTCTGACCATCTCATCTGTAACATCATTGGCAACGCTACCTTTGCCATGTTTCAGAAACAACTCT
GGCGCATCGGGCTTCCCATACAATCGGTAGATTGTCGCACCTGATTGCCCGACATTATCGCGAGCCCATT
TATACCCATATAAATCAGCATCCATGTTGGAATTTAATCGCGGCCTTGAGCAAGACGTTTCCCGTTGAAT
ATGGCTCATAACACCCCTTGTATTACTGTTTATGTAAGCAGACAGTTTTATTGTTCATGATGATATATTT
TTATCTTGTGCAATGTAACATCAGAGATTTTGAGACACAACGTGGCTTTGTTGAATAAATCGAACTTTTG
CTGAGTTGAAGGATCAGATCACGCATCTTCCCGACAACGCAGACCGTTCCGTGGCAAAGCAAAAGTTCAA
AATCACCAACTGGTCCACCTACAACAA
