>Addgene plasmid #181964 | secCitrine | depositor partial sequence | sequence record 352231 | MUM4 1.5kb promoter
AATCGGTCCCATTAGTCTTTATTGTTCTTCAACAAAAAAAGGAATCTCTTTGGTTATTGGAAAATATGGT
CTTGATTGGTTAATATAGACAACATTATGCCGAAGAATGTGGAAGTAACAAAATAAAACATTGGTCCTTA
GATTTTTCTTCTGTAAACCACTCTTTCTCAGATTATATAATTAGTCAATTTTATTCAATGGTTACAAAAA
GAAAAAAAAAAACTTGCCAATGAAAAAAAGGAATGCTCTTGACCTCAAGACTCATCATGGTTAACAATGA
AATTCGCCTTAACTTCGAAATTTTGACGCCGTTGAAATGTTTATAATTTACCCGCCAAGTTTGTAGGCCT
GAGTTTAGCCCATTAAAGGTAATATTAGGCGTCCATTAATCATAACGAATATCACTTTCTCAATTTAACA
AGTCATGAGAAAGTGTACACATTTGATCTATTTAATATTTATTAACCAAAAAGGAAGCAAATCAATTATT
TCGTTACGTGACGGTGGCATTAAGCATCTTGCATTGAATGATCCGTTATATATAATCTCAGGTTTTTTTT
GGGTTGAAATGATGATATTAAATTTTAGGTTGACATGTACTTATCTTTGTAATCAACTAATTAAATATTT
GAACTGACATGTCTACGTTATATCATAAATAAACCAGGTGTTTTAATTAAATACCACGATTAACCTTCTA
AAATAAGGAAAATCATATTTTATTCGTCAATCACTATAATTTGGAAAACGATGCAATATATTTATTTCTT
TCTTTATACACATACTTAATTAATTATCAAAATTTCATTCTATTTTAATTGATCTGAAATGTCCTAATTT
AGTAGAGAGCTAATAAATAGACTCACATTTATGTTGAAAAACAAAACAAGAAAGAGAAAAAGACATGAGT
TTAATGTCGGACGCTAGACTCACGAGAAATCCGTAATATCTAAGACGATCAAGGGTAAATTAGTCAATTT
CCTCCTACGGTTCTCCGTAACTGTCTCAGAATATAAGAGGCACATTGCTGAGAGAAGCTCCGTAGACCGT
AGATTCCCTCTTCTTCTTCTTCCTCTTCCTCTCTACTGTTTTTTCTTTTCATATTTCTCTCTCTCTCTCT
CTCTATAGTTGGTGAAGTTTCTATCTTTATCTCTCTTAAGATCTCTTTCTCTCTTGGGTTATCTGACTCT
AACCAGAATTGTGTCGGTACGTGAAATTGTTTCTCTCTTTCTGTTTCTATTTCTAAAACTAATTTTGTGA
AATGTTGTACGTGAGTGACAAATACATCTCTATGTTGTCTGTTTATGATCCCATGTGACATGTTTAAGAT
CTGTTGCTGAATTGGAGATCTGGATCTGACTTCTTTTTCATATGATCCGCTTCTGAATTTTCCATTTGAT
GTTTTTTTTTTGCAGATTTCAAGG
