>Addgene plasmid #181964 | secCitrine | depositor partial sequence | sequence record 352232 | signal peptide sequence from Arabidopsis thaliana basic chitinase At3g12500
ATGCCTCCACAAAAAGAAAACCATAGAACATTGAACAAAATGAAGACTAATCTTTTTCTCTTTCTCATCT
TTTCACTTCTCCTATCATTATCCTCGGCCGAG
